>Addgene plasmid #197217 | piRFP670-Actin-C-18 | addgene full sequence | sequence record 388124 | Addgene NGS Result
TAGTTATTAATAGTAATCAATTACGGGGTCATTAGTTCATAGCCCATATATGGAGTTCCGCGTTACATAA
CTTACGGTAAATGGCCCGCCTGGCTGACCGCCCAACGACCCCCGCCCATTGACGTCAATAATGACGTATG
TTCCCATAGTAACGCCAATAGGGACTTTCCATTGACGTCAATGGGTGGAGTATTTACGGTAAACTGCCCA
CTTGGCAGTACATCAAGTGTATCATATGCCAAGTACGCCCCCTATTGACGTCAATGACGGTAAATGGCCC
GCCTGGCATTATGCCCAGTACATGACCTTATGGGACTTTCCTACTTGGCAGTACATCTACGTATTAGTCA
TCGCTATTACCATGGTGATGCGGTTTTGGCAGTACATCAATGGGCGTGGATAGCGGTTTGACTCACGGGG
ATTTCCAAGTCTCCACCCCATTGACGTCAATGGGAGTTTGTTTTGGCACCAAAATCAACGGGACTTTCCA
AAATGTCGTAACAACTCCGCCCCATTGACGCAAATGGGCGGTAGGCGTGTACGGTGGGAGGTCTATATAA
GCAGAGCTGGTTTAGTGAACCGTCAGATCCGCTAGCGCTACCGGTCGCCACCATGGCGCGTAAGGTCGAT
CTCACCTCCTGCGATCGCGAGCCGATCCACATCCCCGGCAGCATTCAGCCGTGCGGCTGCCTGCTAGCCT
GCGACGCGCAGGCGGTGCGGATCACGCGCATTACGGAAAATGCCGGCGCGTTCTTTGGACGCGAAACTCC
GCGGGTCGGTGAGCTACTCGCCGATTACTTCGGCGAGACCGAAGCCCATGCGCTGCGCAACGCACTGGCG
CAGTCCTCCGATCCAAAGCGACCGGCGCTGATCTTCGGTTGGCGCGACGGCCTGACCGGCCGCACCTTCG
ACATCTCACTGCATCGCCATGACGGTACATCGATCATCGAGTTCGAGCCTGCGGCGGCCGAACAGGCCGA
CAATCCGCTGCGGCTGACGCGGCAGATCATCGCGCGCACCAAAGAACTGAAGTCGCTCGAAGAGATGGCC
GCACGGGTGCCGCGCTATCTGCAGGCGATGCTCGGCTATCACCGCGTGATGTTGTACCGCTTCGCGGACG
ACGGCTCCGGGATGGTGATCGGCGAGGCGAAGCGCAGCGACCTCGAGAGCTTTCTCGGTCAGCACTTTCC
GGCGTCGCTGGTCCCGCAGCAGGCGCGGCTACTGTACTTGAAGAACGCGATCCGCGTGGTCTCGGATTCG
CGCGGCATCAGCAGCCGGATCGTGCCCGAGCACGACGCCTCCGGCGCCGCGCTCGATCTGTCGTTCGCGC
ACCTGCGCAGCATCTCGCCCTGCCATCTCGAATTTCTGCGGAACATGGGCGTCAGCGCCTCGATGTCGCT
GTCGATCATCATTGACGGCACGCTATGGGGATTGATCATCTGTCATCATTACGAGCCGCGTGCCGTGCCG
ATGGCGCAGCGCGTCGCGGCCGAAATGTTCGCCGACTTCTTATCGCTGCACTTCACCGCCGCCCACCACC
AACGCTCCGGACTCAGATCTGGCAGCGGTGGAGGCAGCGCATCCGGCGGAAGCGGAAGCGATGATGATAT
CGCCGCGCTCGTCGTCGACAACGGCTCCGGCATGTGCAAGGCCGGCTTCGCGGGCGACGATGCCCCCCGG
GCCGTCTTCCCCTCCATCGTGGGGCGCCCCAGGCACCAGGGCGTGATGGTGGGCATGGGTCAGAAGGATT
CCTATGTGGGCGACGAGGCCCAGAGCAAGAGAGGCATCCTCACCCTGAAGTACCCCATCGAGCACGGCAT
CGTCACCAACTGGGACGACATGGAGAAAATCTGGCACCACACCTTCTACAATGAGCTGCGTGTGGCTCCC
GAGGAGCACCCCGTGCTGCTGACCGAGGCCCCCCTGAACCCCAAGGCCAACCGCGAGAAGATGACCCAGA
TCATGTTTGAGACCTTCAACACCCCAGCCATGTACGTTGCTATCCAGGCTGTGCTATCCCTGTACGCCTC
TGGCCGTACCACTGGCATCGTGATGGACTCCGGTGACGGGGTCACCCACACTGTGCCCATCTACGAGGGG
TATGCCCTCCCCCATGCCATCCTGCGTCTGGACCTGGCTGGCCGGGACCTGACTGACTACCTCATGAAGA
TCCTCACCGAGCGCGGCTACAGCTTCACCACCACGGCCGAGCGGGAAATCGTGCGTGACATTAAGGAGAA
GCTGTGCTACGTCGCCCTGGACTTCGAGCAAGAGATGGCCACGGCTGCTTCCAGCTCCTCCCTGGAGAAG
AGCTACGAGCTGCCTGACGGCCAGGTCATCACCATTGGCAATGAGCGGTTCCGCTGCCCTGAGGCACTCT
TCCAGCCTTCCTTCCTGGGCATGGAGTCCTGTGGCATCCACGAAACTACCTTCAACTCCATCATGAAGTG
TGACGTGGACATCCGCAAAGACCTGTACGCCAACACAGTGCTGTCTGGCGGCACCACCATGTACCCTGGC
ATTGCCGACAGGATGCAGAAGGAGATCACTGCCCTGGCACCCAGCACAATGAAGATCAAGATCATTGCTC
CTCCTGAGCGCAAGTACTCCGTGTGGATCGGCGGCTCCATCCTGGCCTCGCTGTCCACCTTCCAGCAGAT
GTGGATCAGCAAGCAGGAGTATGACGAGTCCGGCCCCTCCATCGTCCACCGCAAATGCTTCTAGGGATCC
ACCGGATCTAGATAACTGATCATAATCAGCCATACCACATTTGTAGAGGTTTTACTTGCTTTAAAAAACC
TCCCACACCTCCCCCTGAACCTGAAACATAAAATGAATGCAATTGTTGTTGTTAACTTGTTTATTGCAGC
TTATAATGGTTACAAATAAAGCAATAGCATCACAAATTTCACAAATAAAGCATTTTTTTCACTGCATTCT
AGTTGTGGTTTGTCCAAACTCATCAATGTATCTTAAGGCGTAAATTGTAAGCGTTAATATTTTGTTAAAA
TTCGCGTTAAATTTTTGTTAAATCAGCTCATTTTTTAACCAATAGGCCGAAATCGGCAAAATCCCTTATA
AATCAAAAGAATAGACCGAGATAGGGT
[37 nt withheld, positions 3108-3144]
AAAGAACGTGGACTCCAACGTCAAAGG
[49 nt withheld, positions 3172-3220]
T
[91 nt withheld, positions 3222-3312]
G
[124 nt withheld, positions 3314-3437]
CAGGTGGCACTTTTCGGGGAAATGTGCGCGGAACCCCTATTTGTTTATTTTTCTAAATACATTCAAATAT
GTATCCGCTCATGAGACAATAACCCTGATAAATGCTTCAATAATATTGAAAAAGGAAGAGTCCTGAGGCG
GAAAGAACCAGCTGTGGAATGTGTGTCAGTTAGGGTGTGGAAAGTCCCCAGGCTCCCCAGCAGGCAGAAG
TATGCAAAGCATGCATCTCAATTAGTCAGCAACCATAGTCCCGCCCCTAACTCCGCCCATCCCGCCCCTA
ACTCCGCCCAGTTCCGCCCATTCTCCGCCCCATGGCTGACTAATTTTTTTTATTTATGCAGAGGCCGAGG
CCGCCTCGGCCTCTGAGCTATTCCAGAAGTAGTGAGGAGGCTTTTTTGGAGGCCTAGGCTTTTGCAAAGA
TCGATCAAGAGACAGGATGAGGATCGTTTCGCATGATTGAACAAGATGGATTGCACGCAGGTTCTCCGGC
CGCTTGGGTGGAGAGGCTATTCGGCTATGACTGGGCACAACAGACAATCGGCTGCTCTGATGCCGCCGTG
TTCCGGCTGTCAGCGCAGGGGCGCCCGGTTCTTTTTGTCAAGACCGACCTGTCCGGTGCCCTGAATGAAC
TGCAAGACGAGGCAGCGCGGCTATCGTGGCTGGCCACGACGGGCGTTCCTTGCGCAGCTGTGCTCGACGT
TGTCACTGAAGCGGGAAGGGACTGGCTGCTATTGGGCGAAGTGCCGGGGCAGGATCTCCTGTCATCTCAC
CTTGCTCCTGCCGAGAAAGTATCCATCATGGCTGATGCAATGCGGCGGCTGCATACGCTTGATCCGGCTA
CCTGCCCATTCGACCACCAAGCGAAACATCGCATCGAGCGAGCACGTACTCGGATGGAAGCCGGTCTTGT
CGATCAGGATGATCTGGACGAAGAGCATCAGGGGCTCGCGCCAGCCGAACTGTTCGCCAGGCTCAAGGCG
AGCATGCCCGACGGCGAGGATCTCGTCGTGACCCATGGCGATGCCTGCTTGCCGAATATCATGGTGGAAA
ATGGCCGCTTTTCTGGATTCATCGACTGTGGCCGGCTGGGTGTGGCGGACCGCTATCAGGACATAGCGTT
GGCTACCCGTGATATTGCTGAAGAGCTTGGCGGCGAATGGGCTGACCGCTTCCTCGTGCTTTACGGTATC
GCCGCTCCCGATTCGCAGCGCATCGCCTTCTATCGCCTTCTTGACGAGTTCTTCTGAGCGGGACTCTGGG
GTTCGAAATGACCGACCAAGCGACGCCCAACCTGCCATCACGAGATTTCGATTCCACCGCCGCCTTCTAT
GAAAGGTTGGGCTTCGGAATCGTTTTCCGGGACGCCGGCTGGATGATCCTCCAGCGCGGGGATCTCATGC
TGGAGTTCTTCGCCCACCCTAGGGGGAGGCTAACTGAAACACGGAAGGAGACAATACCGGAAGGAACCCG
CGCTATGACGGCAATAAAAAGACAGAATAAAACGCACGGTGTTGGGTCGTTTGTTCATAAACGCGGGGTT
CGGTCCCAGGGCTGGCACTCTGTCGATACCCCACCGAGACCCCATTGGGGCCAATACGCCCGCGTTTCTT
CCTTTTCCCCACCCCACCCCCCAAGTTCGGGTGAAGGCCCAGGGCTCGCAGCCAACGTCGGGGCGGCAGG
CCCTGCCATAGCCTCAGGTTACTCATATATACTTTAGATTGATTTAAAACTTCATTTTTAATTTAAAAGG
ATCTAGGTGAAGATCCTTTTTGATAATCTCATGACCAAAATCCCTTAACGTGAGTTTTCGTTCCACTGAG
CGTCAGACCCCGTAGAAAAGATCAAAGGATCTTCTTGAGATCCTTTTTTTCTGCGCGTAATCTGCTGCTT
GCAAACAAAAAAACCACCGCTACCAGCGGTGGTTTGTTTGCCGGATCAAGAGCTACCAACTCTTTTTCCG
AAGGTAACTGGCTTCAGCAGAGCGCAGATACCAAATACTGTTCTTCTAGTGTAGCCGTAGTTAGGCCACC
ACTTCAAGAACTCTGTAGCACCGCCTACATACCTCGCTCTGCTAATCCTGTTACCAGTGGCTGCTGCCAG
TGGCGATAAGTCGTGTCTTACCGGGTTGGACTCAAGACGATAGTTACCGGATAAGGCGCAGCGGTCGGGC
TGAACGGGGGGTTCGTGCACACAGCCCAGCTTGGAGCGAACGACCTACACCGAACTGAGATACCTACAGC
GTGAGCTATGAGAAAGCGCCACGCTTCCCGAAGGGAGAAAGGCGGACAGGTATCCGGTAAGCGGCAGGGT
CGGAACAGGAGAGCGCACGAGGGAGCTTCCAGGGGGAAACGCCTGGTATCTTTATAGTCCTGTCGGGTTT
CGCCACCTCTGACTTGAGCGTCGATTTTTGTGATGCTCGTCAGGGGGGCGGAGCCTATGGAAAAACGCCA
GCAACGCGGCCTTTTTACGGTTCCTGGCCTTTTGCTGGCCTTTTGCTCACATGTTCTTTCCTGCGTTATC
CCCTGATTCTGTGGATAACCGTATTACCGCCATGCAT
Features (pLannotate 1.2.2; 14 found; start..end, strand, type, name):
     61..364     +  enhancer       CMV enhancer: human cytomegalovirus immediate early enhancer
    365..568     +  promoter       CMV promoter: human cytomegalovirus (CMV) immediate early promoter
    613..1545    +  CDS            iRFP670: iRFP670 is a basic (constitutively fluorescent) near ir fluorescent protein published in 2013, derived from Rhodopseudomonas palustris CGA009. It has low acid sensitivity. It requires the cofactor biliverdin for fluorescence.
   1600..2721    +  CDS            ACTB: ACTB_BOVIN - Experimental evidence at protein level: Swiss-Prot protein existence level 1. Actin is a highly conserved protein that polymerizes to produce filaments that form cross-linked networks in the cytoplasm of cells. Actin exists in both monomeric (G-actin) and polymeric (F-actin) forms, both forms playing key functions, such as cell motility and contraction. In addition to their role in the cytoplasmic cytoskeleton, G- and F-actin also localize in the nucleus, and regulate gene transcription and motility and repair of damaged DNA. From Bos taurus (Bovine).
   2747..2831    +  CDS            large T antigen (fragment): large T antigen from SV40 (simian virus 40)
   2854..2975    +  polyA_signal   SV40 poly(A) signal: SV40 polyadenylation signal
   3009..3437    -  rep_origin     f1 ori (sequence partly withheld): f1 bacteriophage origin of replication; arrow indicates direction of (+) strand synthesis
   3464..3568    +  promoter       AmpR promoter: bla
   3637..3847    +  promoter       SV40 promoter: SV40 early promoter
   3890..4684    +  CDS            NeoR/KanR: aminoglycoside phosphotransferase from Tn5; aph(3')-II (or nptII); confers resistance to neomycin, kanamycin, and G418 (Geneticin®)
   4705..4857    +  CDS            ble (fragment): BLE_KLEPN - Experimental evidence at protein level: Swiss-Prot protein existence level 1. Binding protein with a strong affinity to the bleomycin family of antibiotics. Binds to CL990; an antimitotic-antibiotic compound. From Klebsiella pneumoniae.
   4916..4963    +  polyA_signal   HSV TK poly(A) signal: herpes simplex virus thymidine kinase polyadenylation signal (Cole and Stacy, 1985)
   5054..5070    -  polyA_signal   bGH poly(A) signal (fragment): bovine growth hormone polyadenylation signal
   5292..5880    +  rep_origin     ori: high-copy-number ColE1/pMB1/pBR322/pUC origin of replication
