[The description below was written by a language model from this plasmid's Addgene catalogue record and pLannotate feature annotations shown in this document.]
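Description:
piRFP670-Actin-C-18 is a mammalian expression plasmid of about 6 kb built on a pN1-type backbone. It drives constitutive production of a fusion between the near-infrared fluorescent protein iRFP670 and beta-actin. Transcription comes from the human cytomegalovirus immediate-early enhancer and promoter and is terminated by an SV40 polyadenylation signal. The iRFP670 coding sequence lies upstream, followed after a short gap of roughly 18 codons, which presumably encodes the linker implied by the "C-18" in the name, by the actin open reading frame, so the fluorescent protein sits at the N-terminus of actin. The catalogue lists the insert species as mouse. The automated annotation matched the actin segment to bovine ACTB, which likely reflects the very high conservation of beta-actin rather than a different origin. iRFP670 is a bacteriophytochrome-derived protein from Rhodopseudomonas palustris and needs biliverdin as a cofactor to fluoresce.

For propagation in bacteria, the plasmid carries a high-copy ColE1/pUC-type origin and an f1 phage origin. Selection relies on a Tn5 aminoglycoside phosphotransferase (NeoR/KanR) cassette placed behind tandem bacterial (bla) and SV40 early promoters and ending in an HSV TK polyadenylation signal. This arrangement gives kanamycin resistance in E. coli and would allow G418 selection in mammalian cells. The small large T antigen, ble and bGH poly(A) fragments in the feature table appear to be incidental backbone remnants rather than functional elements.

The fusion labels the actin cytoskeleton in the near-infrared channel. The plasmid was deposited with a study quantitatively comparing near-infrared fluorescent proteins, where such a fusion would plausibly serve to assess how well the fluorescent protein performs as a tag.
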