Addgene plasmid #197217: piRFP670-Actin-C-18
Purpose: Expresses the fusion protein of iRFP670-Actin-C-18 in mammalian cells
Depositing lab: Kiryl Piatkevich. Depositing organization: Westlake University. Publication: Quantitative assessment of near-infrared fluorescent proteins. Zhang H, Papadaki S, Sun X, Wang X, Drobizhev M, Yao L, Rehbock M, Koster RW, Wu L, Namikawa K, Piatkevich KD. Nat Methods. 2023 Sep 4. doi: 10.1038/s41592-023-01975-z. PubMed 37666982.
Backbone
  Vector backbone: pN1
  Vector type: Mammalian Expression
Growth in bacteria
  Bacterial resistance: Kanamycin, 50 μg/mL
  Growth temperature: 37°C
  Growth strain: NEB Stable
  Copy number: High Copy
Gene/Insert
  Gene/Insert name: iRFP670-Actin-C-18
  Species: M. musculus (mouse)
  Cloning method: Gibson Cloning
Terms and licenses: Academic/Nonprofit Terms; Industry Terms: Not Available to Industry
Depositor comments: Please visit https://www.researchsquare.com/article/rs-797586/v1 for preprint.
How to cite: piRFP670-Actin-C-18 was a gift from Kiryl Piatkevich (Addgene plasmid # 197217 ; http://n2t.net/addgene:197217 ; RRID:Addgene_197217)
